>Addgene plasmid #126311 | pGWB14-LYX093 | addgene full sequence | sequence record 246972 | Addgene NGS Result
TCGGTCTTGCCTTGCTCGTCGGTGATGTACTTCACCAGCTCCGCGAAGTCGCTCTTCTTGATGGAGCGCA
TGGGGACGTGCTTGGCAATCACGCGCACCCCCCGGCCGTTTTAGCGGCTAAAAAAGTCATGGCTCTGCCC
TCGGGCGGACCACGCCCATCATGACCTTGCCAAGCTCGTCCTGCTTCTCTTCGATCTTCGCCAGCAGGGC
GAGGATCGTGGCATCACCGAACCGCGCCGTGCGCGGGTCGTCGGTGAGCCAGAGTTTCAGCAGGCCGCCC
AGGCGGCCCAGGTCGCCATTGATGCGGGCCAGCTCGCGGACGTGCTCATAGTCCACGACGCCCGTGATTT
TGTAGCCCTGGCCGACGGCCAGCAGGTAGGCCGACAGGCTCATGCCGGCCGCCGCCGCCTTTTCCTCAAT
CGCTCTTCGTTCGTCTGGAAGGCAGTACACCTTGATAGGTGGGCTGCCCTTCCTGGTTGGCTTGGTTTCA
TCAGCCATCCGCTTGCCCTCATCTGTTACGCCGGCGGTAGCCGGCCAGCCTCGCAGAGCAGGATTCCCGT
TGAGCACCGCCAGGTGCGAATAAGGGACAGTGAAGAAGGAACACCCGCTCGCGGGTGGGCCTACTTCACC
TATCCTGCCCGGCTGACGCCGTTGGATACACCAAGGAAAGTCTACACGAACCCTTTGGCAAAATCCTGTA
TATCGTGCGAAAAAGGATGGATATACCGAAAAAATCGCTATAATGACCCCGAAGCAGGGTTATGCAGCGG
AAAAGCGCCACGCTTCCCGAAGGGAGAAAGGCGGACAGGTATCCGGTAAGCGGCAGGGTCGGAACAGGAG
AGCGCACGAGGGAGCTTCCAGGGGGAAACGCCTGGTATCTTTATAGTCCTGTCGGGTTTCGCCACCTCTG
ACTTGAGCGTCGATTTTTGTGATGCTCGTCAGGGGGGCGGAGCCTATGGAAAAACGCCAGCAACGCGGCC
TTTTTACGGTTCCTGGCCTTTTGCTGGCCTTTTGCTCACATGTTCTTTCCTGCGTTATCCCCTGATTCTG
TGGATAACCGTATTACCGCCTTTGAGTGAGCTGATACCGCTCGCCGCAGCCGAACGACCGAGCGCAGCGA
GTCAGTGAGCGAGGAAGCGGAAGAGCGCCAGAAGGCCGCCAGAGAGGCCGAGCGCGGCCGTGAGGCTTGG
ACGCTAGGGCAGGGCATGAAAAAGCCCGTAGCGGGCTGCTACGGGCGTCTGACGCGGTGGAAAGGGGGAG
GGGATGTTGTCTACATGGCTCTGCTGTAGTGAGTGGGTTGCGCTCCGGCAGCGGTCCTGATCAATCGTCA
CCCTTTCTCGGTCCTTCAACGTTCCTGACAACGAGCCTCCTTTTCGCCAATCCATCGACAATCACCGCGA
GTCCCTGCTCGAACGCTGCGTCCGGACCGGCTTCGTCGAAGGCGTCTATCGCGGCCCGCAACAGCGGCGA
GAGCGGAGCCTGTTCAACGGTGCCGCCGCGCTCGCCGGCATCGCTGTCGCCGGCCTGCTCCTCAAGCACG
GCCCCAACAGTGAAGTAGCTGATTGTCATCAGCGCATTGACGGCGTCCCCGGCCGAAAAACCCGCCTCGC
AGAGGAAGCGAAGCTGCGCGTCGGCCGTTTCCATCTGCGGTGCGCCCGGTCGCGTGCCGGCATGGATGCG
CGCGCCATCGCGGTAGGCGAGCAGCGCCTGCCTGAAGCTGCGGGCATTCCCGATCAGAAATGAGCGCCAG
TCGTCGTCGGCTCTCGGCACCGAATGCGTATGATTCTCCGCCAGCATGGCTTCGGCCAGTGCGTCGAGCA
GCGCCCGCTTGTTCCTGAAGTGCCAGTAAAGCGCCGGCTGCTGAACCCCCAACCGTTCCGCCAGTTTGCG
TGTCGTCAGACCGTCTACGCCGACCTCGTTCAACAGGTCCAGGGCGGCACGGATCACTGTATTCGGCTGC
AACTTTGTCATGCTTGACACTTTATCACTGATAAACATAATATGTCCACCAACTTATCAGTGATAAAGAA
TCCGCGCGTTCAATCGGACCAGCGGAGGCTGGTCCGGAGGCCAGACGTGAAACCCAACATACCCCTGATC
GTAATTCTGAGCACTGTCGCGCTCGACGCTGTCGGCATCGGCCTGATTATGCCGGTGCTGCCGGGCCTCC
TGCGCGATCTGGTTCACTCGAACGACGTCACCGCCCACTATGGCATTCTGCTGGCGCTGTATGCGTTGGT
GCAATTTGCCTGCGCACCTGTGCTGGGCGCGCTGTCGGATCGTTTCGGGCGGCGGCCAATCTTGCTCGTC
TCGCTGGCCGGCGCCAGATCTGGGGAACCCTGTGGTTGGCATGCACATACAAATGGACGAACGGATAAAC
CTTTTCACGCCCTTTTAAATATCCGATTATTCTAATAAACGCTCTTTTCTCTTAGGTTTACCCGCCAATA
TATCCTGTCAAACACTGATAGTTTAAACGTTGCGATTAAGAATTCGAGCTCGGTACCCCCCTACTCCAAA
AATGTCAAAGATACAGTCTCAGAAGACCAAAGGGCTATTGAGACTTTTCAACAAAGGGTAATTTCGGGAA
ACCTCCTCGGATTCCATTGCCCAGCTATCTGTCACTTCATCGAAAGGACAGTAGAAAAGGAAGGTGGCTC
CTACAAATGCCATCATTGCGATAAAGGAAAGGCTATCATTCAAGATGCCTCTGCCGACAGTGGTCCCAAA
GATGGACCCCCACCCACGAGGAGCATCGTGGAAAAAGAAGACGTTCCAACCACGTCTTCAAAGCAAGTGG
ATTGATGTGACATCTCCACTGACGTAAGGGATGACGCACAATCCCACTATCCTTCGCAAGACCCTTCCTC
TATATAAGGAAGTTCATTTCATTTGGAGAGAACACGGGGGACAAGTTTGTACAAAAAAGCAGGCTCCACC
ACTAGTATGTACTATCAAGGAACCTCGGATAATATTCATCAAGCCGCTGATGGTAATATTCAGACACTTT
ATCTGATGAACCCTAACTATATTCATCAAGGGTACAGTATTGACACACAACAACAACAACAACAACAACA
CCATCAGCAACAAATTATACGCCACGCGCCGCTGCAGGCACAGCAGCACTTTATCGGCGTCCCTCTTCCG
GCAGTTAGTTTGCACGATCAGAATCATGCCCAGCTTATCCACCGTCTGTGGAACCAAAGTGGTGGTGGTG
GTGGAAATGGAAGTCATCACCAATCCCAGATTATACCGTCATCCACGGTGGTTTCCGCCACCTCCTGTGG
CGGCAGAACCACGGACTTGGCCTCTCAGTTGGGGTTCCAGAGGCCAATGAACATGTCGCCGACACAACAA
CAACAAGGTGGTCTATCGCTAAGCCTTTCTCCTCAACAACAAATTAGTTTCAATAACATTTCAGCTCAGA
ATCAAGTTGGATCAAATATTAATAGAGGATTAGATGGAATTTCCAGCATGGTTTTAGGTTCTAAGTACCT
GAAAGCTGCACAAGAGCTTCTGGATGAAGTTGTTAATGTTGGAAAATGTATCAAAGGAAGTGAATTGGAG
AAGGGGGAATTAATGAATAAAGAATCAATATTGCCTTTGGCTGGTGATGGGAACACTAGTAATAGTGGAG
GTGAAAGTAGCAGCAAGCAGAAAAATGGAGTTGCTGAACTTACAACTGCTCAAAGACAAGAATTTCAAAT
GAAGAAAGCCAAGCTTGTTACCATGCTTGAAGAGGTGGAGCAAAGATACAGACAGTACCATCACCAAATG
CAAATAATTGTATCATCATTGGAGCAAGTAGCAGGAATTGGATCCGCAAAATCATACACACAACTGGCTT
TGCATGCAATTTCGAAGCAATTCCGATGCTTAAAAGATGCTATTGTTGGACAAATAAAGGCCATGAGCAA
GAGTTTGGGTGAAGAAGATCAAAGCTTAGGAGGGAAAATTGAAGGGTCACGATTTAAATTTGTAGACCAT
CATCTTAGGCAACAACGTGCACTTCAACAGATAGGAATGATGCAACCAAATGCTTGGAGACCCCAAAGAG
GTTTACCTGAAAGAGCTGTCTCTGTCCTTCGTGCTTGGCTTTTCGAGCATTTTCTTCATCCTTATCCCAA
GGATTCCGACAAAATCATTCTTGCGAAGCAAACCGGGCTAACAAGGAGCCAGGTCTCCAACTGGTTCATA
AATGCTCGAGTTCGACTATGGAAGCCAATGGTGGAAGAAATGTACTTGGAAGAGGTGAAGAATAATCAAG
AACAAAATAGCTCATCAGAAGAAAACAAAAACAAAAATGAATCCAACAAAGAGAAAATGGTCTCAAAATC
AAGTGCTCCACAAGAAAATGGTGCTCCAACAGAAATTGCAACCTCAACTATTACAACTCCTCCTACTGCA
TGTGGCTCATCATTTCAAGCAGTACAAGCTCACAACTTTTCCTTTCTTGGTTCATTAAACATGGAAAATT
GTACTACTGCTAAAAAGCCAAGAAATCATGACATGCATAATAATTCTCCAAGTAGTATTCTTTCATCGGT
AGAAATGGACGAAACCAAAGCTAGAGATCATCAATCAAACAAAGGGTTCAATCCTTTAATGGATGCAGCA
GCAGTTTATGCAATGGGAGAATTTGGAAGGTTTAATCCGCATGAACAAATGGCAGCAACAAATTTTCATG
GAAATAATGGTGTCTCTCTTACTTTAGGGCTTCCTCCTAATTCTGAAAACCTGAGCCAACAGAGTTACCA
AAATACTATTGAGTTCAATAGAATGAGCTATGAAAACATTGATTTTCAGAATAAGCGGTTCCCTTCTCAA
CTATTACCAGATTTCGTTGCAGGTAATCTTGGAACACCCGGGGACCCAGCTTTCTTGTACAAAGTGGTTG
ATAACAGCGGGTTAATTAACATCTTTTACCCATACGATGTTCCTGACTATGCGGGCTATCCCTATGACGT
CCCGGACTATGCAGGATCCTATCCATATGACGTTCCAGATTACGCTGCTCAGTGCAGCGCTTAGAGCTCG
AATTTCCCCGATCGTTCAAACATTTGGCAATAAAGTTTCTTAAGATTGAATCCTGTTGCCGGTCTTGCGA
TGATTATCATATAATTTCTGTTGAATTACGTTAAGCATGTAATAATTAACATGTAATGCATGACGTTATT
TATGAGATGGGTTTTTATGATTAGAGTCCCGCAATTATACATTTAATACGCGATAGAAAACAAAATATAG
CGCGCAAACTAGGATAAATTATCGCGCGCGGTGTCATCTATGTTACTAGATCGGGAATTAGCTTCATCAA
CGCAAGACATGCGCACGACCGTCTGACAGGAGAGGAATTTCCGACGAGCACAGAAAGGACTTGCTCTTGG
ACGTAGGCCTATTTCTCAGGCACATGTATCAAGTGTTCGGACGTGGGTTTTCGATGGTGTATCAGCCGCC
GCCAACTGGGAGATGAGGAGGCTTTCTTGGGGGGCAGTCAGCAGTTCATTTCACAAGACAGAGGAACTTG
TAAGGAGATGCACTGATTTATCTTGGCGCAAACCAGCAGGACGAATTAGTGGGAATAGCCCGCGAATATC
TAAGTTATGCCTGTCGGCATGAGCAGAAACTTCCAATTCGAAACAGTTTGGAGAGGTTGTTTTTGGGCAT
ACCTTTTGTTAGTCAGCCTCTCGATTGCTCATCGTCATTACACAGTACCGAAGTTTGATCGATCTAGTAA
CATAGATGACACCGCGCGCGATAATTTATCCTAGTTTGCGCGCTATATTTTGTTTTCTATCGCGTATTAA
ATGTATAATTGCGGGACTCTAATCATAAAAACCCATCTCATAAATAACGTCATGCATTACATGTTAATTA
TTACATGCTTAACGTAATTCAACAGAAATTATATGATAATCATCGCAAGACCGGCAACAGGATTCAATCT
TAAGAAACTTTATTGCCAAATGTTTGAACGATCTGCTTCGACGCACTCCTTCTTTACTCCACCATCTCGT
CCTTATTGAAAACGTGGGTAGCACCAAAACGAATCAAGTCGCTGGAACTGAAGTTACCAATCACGCTGGA
TGATTTGCCAGTTGGATTAATCTTGCCTTTCCCCGCATGAATAATATTGATGAATGCATGCGTGAGGGGT
ATTTCGATTTTGGCAATAGCTGCAATTGCCGCGACATCCTCCAACGAGCATAATTCTTCAGAAAAATAGC
GATGTTCCATGTTGTCAGGGCATGCATGATGCACGTTATGAGGTGACGGTGCTAGGCAGTATTCCCTCAA
AGTTTCATAGTCAGTATCATATTCATCATTGCATTCCTGCAAGAGAGAATTGAGACGCAATCCACACGCT
GCGGCAACCTTCCGGCGTTCGTGGTCTATTTGCTCTTGGACGTTGCAAACGTAAGTGTTGGATCCCGGTC
GGCATCTACTCTATTCCTTTGCCCTCGGACGAGTGCTGGGGCGTCGGTTTCCACTATCGGCGAGTACTTC
TACACAGCCATCGGTCCAGACGGCCGCGCTTCTGCGGGCGATTTGTGTACGCCCGACAGTCCCGGCTCCG
GATCGGACGATTGCGTCGCATCGACCCTGCGCCCAAGCTGCATCATCGAAATTGCCGTCAACCAAGCTCT
GATAGAGTTGGTCAAGACCAATGCGGAGCATATACGCCCGGAGCCGCGGCGATCCTGCAAGCTCCGGATG
CCTCCGCTCGAAGTAGCGCGTCTGCTGCTCCATACAAGCCAACCACGGCCTCCAGAAGAAGATGTTGGCG
ACCTCGTATTGGGAATCCCCGAACATCGCCTCGCTCCAGTCAATGACCGCTGTTATGCGGCCATTGTCCG
TCAGGACATTGTTGGAGCCGAAATCCGCGTGCACGAGGTGCCGGACTTCGGGGCAGTCCTCGGCCCAAAG
CATCAGCTCATCGAGAGCCTGCGCGACGGACGCACTGACGGTGTCGTCCATCACAGTTTGCCAGTGATAC
ACATGGGGATCAGCAATCGCGCATATGAAATCACGCCATGTAGTGTATTGACCGATTCCTTGCGGTCCGA
ATGGGCCGAACCCGCTCGTCTGGCTAAGATCGGCCGCAGCGATCGCATCCATGGCCTCCGCGACCGGCTG
CAGAACAGCGGGCAGTTCGGTTTCAGGCAGGTCTTGCAACGTGACACCCTGTGCACGGCGGGAGATGCAA
TAGGTCAGGCTCTCGCTGAATTCCCCAATGTCAAGCACTTCCGGAATCGGGAGCGCGGCCGATGCAAAGT
GCCGATAAACATAACGATCTTTGTAGAAACCATCGGCGCAGCTATTTACCCGCAGGACATATCCACGCCC
TCCTACATCGAAGCTGAAAGCACGAGATTCTTCGCCCTCCGAGAGCTGCATCAGGTCGGAGACGCTGTCG
AACTTTTCGATCAGAAACTTCTCGACAGACGTCGCGGTGAGTTCAGGCTTTTTCATATCGGGGTCGTCCT
CTCCAAATGAAATGAACTTCCTTATATAGAGGAAGGGTCTTGCGAAGGATAGTGGGATTGTGCGTCATCC
CTTACGTCAGTGGAGATATCACATCAATCCACTTGCTTTGAAGACGTGGTTGGAACGTCTTCTTTTTCCA
CGATGCTCCTCGTGGGTGGGGGTCCATCTTTGGGACCACTGTCGGCAGAGGCATCTTGAACGATAGCCTT
TCCTTTATCGCAATGATGGCATTTGTAGGTGCCACCTTCCTTTTCTACTGTCCTTTTGATGAAGTGACAG
ATAGCTGGGCAATGGAATCCGAGGAGGTTTCCCGATATTACCCTTTGTTGAAAAGTCTCAATAGCCCTTT
GGTCTTCTGAGACTGTATCTTTGATATTCTTGGAGTAGACGAGAGTGTCGTGCTCCACCATGTTGACGGA
TCTCTAGGACGCGTCGACGCGTCGACGCGTCGACGCGTCGACGCGTCCTAGAAGCTAATTCACTGGCCGT
CGTTTTACAACGTCGTGACTGGGAAAACCCTGGCGTTACCCAACTTAATCGCCTTGCAGCACATCCCCCT
TTCGCCAGCTGGCGTAATAGCGAAGAGGCCCGCACCGATCGCCCTTCCCAACAGTTGCGCAGCCTGAATG
[44 nt withheld, positions 8121-8164]
C
[141 nt withheld, positions 8166-8306]
CCTTTGACGTTGGAGTCCACGTTCTTT
[37 nt withheld, positions 8334-8370]
ACCCTATCTCGGGCTATTCTTTTGATTTATAAGGGATTTTGCCGATTTCGGAACCACCATCAAACAGGAT
TTTCGCCTGCTGGGGCAAACCAGCGTGGACCGCTTGCTGCAACTCTCTCAGGGCCAGGCGGTGAAGGGCA
ATCAGCTGTTGCCCGTCTCACTGGTGAAAAGAAAAACCACCCCAGTACATTAAAAACGTCCGCAATGTGT
TATTAAGTTGTCTAAGCGTCAATTTGTTTACACCACAATATATCCTGCCACCAGCCAGCCAACAGCTCCC
CGACCGGCAGCTCGGCACAAAATCACCACTCGATACAGGCAGCCCATCAGTCCGGGACGGCGTCAGCGGG
AGAGCCGTTGTAAGGCGGCAGACTTTGCTCATGTTACCGATGCTATTCGGAAGAACGGCAACTAAGCTGC
CGGGTTTGAAACACGGATGATCTCGCGGAGGGTAGCATGTTGATTGTAACGATGACAGAGCGTTGCTGCC
TGTGATCAAATATCATCTCCCTCGCAGAGATCCGAATTATCAGCCTTCTTATTCATTTCTCGCTTAACCG
TGACAGGCTGTCGATCTTGAGAACTATGCCGACATAATAGGAAATCGCTGGATAAAGCCGCTGAGGAAGC
TGAGTGGCGCTATTTCTTTAGAAGTGAACGTTGACGATATCAACTCCCCTATCCATTGCTCACCGAATGG
TACAGGTCGGGGACCCGAAGTTCCGACTGTCGGCCTGATGCATCCCCGGCTGATCGACCCCAGATCTGGG
GCTGAGAAAGCCCAGTAAGGAAACAACTGTAGGTTCGAGTCGCGAGATCCCCCGGAACCAAAGGAAGTAG
GTTAAACCCGCTCCGATCAGGCCGAGCCACGCCAGGCCGAGAACATTGGTTCCTGTAGGCATCGGGATTG
GCGGATCAAACACTAAAGCTACTGGAACGAGCAGAAGTCCTCCGGCCGCCAGTTGCCAGGCGGTAAAGGT
GAGCAGAGGCACGGGAGGTTGCCACTTGCGGGTCAGCACGGTTCCGAACGCCATGGAAACCGCCCCCGCC
AGGCCCGCTGCGACGCCGACAGGATCTAGCGCTGCGTTTGGTGTCAACACCAACAGCGCCACGCCCGCAG
TTCCGCAAATAGCCCCCAGGACCGCCATCAATCGTATCGGGCTACCTAGCAGAGCGGCAGAGATGAACAC
GACCATCAGCGGCTGCACAGCGCCTACCGTCGCCGCGACCCCGCCCGGCAGGCGGTAGACCGAAATAAAC
AACAAGCTCCAGAATAGCGAAATATTAAGTGCGCCGAGGATGAAGATGCGCATCCACCAGATTCCCGTTG
GAATCTGTCGGACGATCATCACGAGCAATAAACCCGCCGGCAACGCCCGCAGCAGCATACCGGCGACCCC
TCGGCCTCGCTGTTCGGGCTCCACGAAAACGCCGGACAGATGCGCCTTGTGAGCGTCCTTGGGGCCGTCC
TCCTGTTTGAAGACCGACAGCCCAATGATCTCGCCGTCGATGTAGGCGCCGAATGCCACGGCATCTCGCA
ACCGTTCAGCGAACGCCTCCATGGGCTTTTTCTCCTCGTGCTCGTAAACGGACCCGAACATCTCTGGAGC
TTTCTTCAGGGCCGACAATCGGATCTCGCGGAAATCCTGCACGTCGGCCGCTCCAAGCCGTCGAATCTGA
GCCTTAATCACAATTGTCAATTTTAATCCTCTGTTTATCGGCAGTTCGTAGAGCGCGCCGTGCGTCCCGA
GCGATACTGAGCGAAGCAAGTGCGTCGAGCAGTGCCCGCTTGTTCCTGAAATGCCAGTAAAGCGCTGGCT
GCTGAACCCCCAGCCGGAACTGACCCCACAAGGCCCTAGCGTTTGCAATGCACCAGGTCATCATTGACCC
AGGCGTGTTCCACCAGGCCGCTGCCTCGCAACTCTTCGCAGGCTTCGCCGACCTGCTCGCGCCACTTCTT
CACGCGGGTGGAATCCGATCCGCACATGAGGCGGAAGGTTTCCAGCTTGAGCGGGTACGGCTCCCGGTGC
GAGCTGAAATAGTCGAACATCCGTCGGGCCGTCGGCGACAGCTTGCGGTACTTCTCCCATATGAATTTCG
TGTAGTGGTCGCCAGCAAACAGCACGACGATTTCCTCGTCGATCAGGACCTGGCAACGGGACGTTTTCTT
GCCACGGTCCAGGACGCGGAAGCGGTGCAGCAGCGACACCGATTCCAGGTGCCCAACGCGGTCGGACGTG
AAGCCCATCGCCGTCGCCTGTAGGCGCGACAGGCATTCCTCGGCCTTCGTGTAATACCGGCCATTGATCG
ACCAGCCCAGGTCCTGGCAAAGCTCGTAGAACGTGAAGGTGATCGGCTCGCCGATAGGGGTGCGCTTCGC
GTACTCCAACACCTGCTGCCACACCAGTTCGTCATCGTCGGCCCGCAGCTCGACGCCGGTGTAGGTGATC
TTCACGTCCTTGTTGACGTGGAAAATGACCTTGTTTTGCAGCGCCTCGCGCGGGATTTTCTTGTTGCGCG
TGGTGAACAGGGCAGAGCGGGCCGTGTCGTTTGGCATCGCTCGCATCGTGTCCGGCCACGGCGCAATATC
GAACAAGGAAAGCTGCATTTCCTTGATCTGCTGCTTCGTGTGTTTCAGCAACGCGGCCTGCTTGGCCTCG
CTGACCTGTTTTGCCAGGTCCTCGCCGGCGGTTTTTCGCTTCTTGGTCGTCATAGTTCCTCGCGTGTCGA
TGGTCATCGACTTCGCCAAACCTGCCGCCTCCTGTTCGAGACGACGCGAACGCTCCACGGCGGCCGATGG
CGCGGGCAGGGCAGGGGGAGCCAGTTGCACGCTGTCGCGCTCGATCTTGGCCGTAGCTTGCTGGACCATC
GAGCCGACGGACTGGAAGGTTTCGCGGGGCGCACGCATGACGGTGCGGCTTGCGATGGTTTCGGCATCCT
CGGCGGAAAACCCCGCGTCGATCAGTTCTTGCCTGTATGCCTTCCGGTCAAACGTCCGATTCATTCACCC
TCCTTGCGGGATTGCCCCGACTCACGCCGGGGCAATGTGCCCTTATTCCTGATTTGACCCGCCTGGTGCC
TTGGTGTCCAGATAATCCACCTTATCGGCAATGAAGTCGGTCCCGTAGACCGTCTGGCCGTCCTTCTCGT
ACTTGGTATTCCGAATCTTGCCCTGCACGAATACCAGCGACCCCTTGCCCAAATACTTGCCGTGGGCCTC
GGCCTGAGAGCCAAAACACTTGATGCGGAAGAAGTCGGTGCGCTCCTGCTTGTCGCCGGCATCGTTGCGC
CACATCTAGGTACTAAAACAATTCATCCAGTAAAATATAATATTTTATTTTCTCCCAATCAGGCTTGATC
CCCAGTAAGTCAAAAAATAGCTCGACATACTGTTCTTCCCCGATATCCTCCCTGATCGACCGGACGCAGA
AGGCAATGTCATACCACTTGTCCGCCCTGCCGCTTCTCCCAAGATCAATAAAGCCACTTACTTTGCCATC
TTTCACAAAGATGTTGCTGTCTCCCAGGTCGCCGTGGGAAAAGACAAGTTCCTCTTCGGGCTTTTCCGTC
TTTAAAAAATCATACAGCTCGCGCGGATCTTTAAATGGAGTGTCTTCTTCCCAGTTTTCGCAATCCACAT
CGGCCAGATCGTTATTCAGTAAGTAATCCAATTCGGCTAAGCGGCTGTCTAAGCTATTCGTATAGGGACA
ATCCGATATGTCGATGGAGTGAAAGAGCCTGATGCACTCCGCATACAGCTCGATAATCTTTTCAGGGCTT
TGTTCATCTTCATACTCTTCCGAGCAAAGGACGCCATCGGCCTCACTCATGAGCAGATTGCTCCAGCCAT
CATGCCGTTCAAAGTGCAGGACCTTTGGAACAGGCAGCTTTCCTTCCAGCCATAGCATCATGTCCTTTTC
CCGTTCCACATCATAGGTGGTCCCTTTATACCGGCTGTCCGTCATTTTTAAATATAGGTTTTCATTTTCT
CCCACCAGCTTATATACCTTAGCAGGAGACATTCCTTCCGTATCTTTTACGCAGCGGTATTTTTCGATCA
GTTTTTTCAATTCCGGTGATATTCTCATTTTAGCCATTTATTATTTCCTTCCTCTTTTCTACAGTATTTA
AAGATACCCCAAGAAGCTAATTATAACAAGACGAACTCCAATTCACTGTTCCTTGCATTCTAAAACCTTA
AATACCAGAAAACAGCTTTTTCAAAGTTGTTTTCAAAGTTGGCGTATAACATAGTATCGACGGAGCCGAT
TTTGAAACCACAATTATGGGTGATGCTGCCAACTTACTGATTTAGTGTATGATGGTGTTTTTGAGGTGCT
CCAGTGGCTTCTGTTTCTATCAGCTGTCCCTCCTGTTCAGCTACTGACGGGGTGGTGCGTAACGGCAAAA
GCACCGCCGGACATCAGCGCTATCTCTGCTCTCACTGCCGTAAAACATGGCAACTGCAGTTCACTTACAC
CGCTTCTCAACCCGGTACGCACCAGAAAATCATTGATATGGCCATGAATGGCGTTGGATGCCGGGCAACA
GCCCGCATTATGGGCGTTGGCCTCAACACGATTTTACGTCACTTAAAAAACTCAGGCCGCAGTCGGTAAC
CTCGCGCATACAGCCGGGCAGTGACGTCATCGTCTGCGCGGAAATGGACGAACAGTGGGGCTATGTCGGG
GCTAAATCGCGCCAGCGCTGGCTGTTTTACGCGTATGACAGTCTCCGGAAGACGGTTGTTGCGCACGTAT
TCGGTGAACGCACTATGGCGACGCTGGGGCGTCTTATGAGCCTGCTGTCACCCTTTGACGTGGTGATATG
GATGACGGATGGCTGGCCGCTGTATGAATCCCGCCTGAAGGGAAAGCTGCACGTAATCAGCAAGCGATAT
ACGCAGCGAATTGAGCGGCATAACCTGAATCTGAGGCAGCACCTGGCACGGCTGGGACGGAAGTCGCTGT
CGTTCTCAAAATCGGTGGAGCTGCATGACAAAGTCATCGGGCATTATCTGAACATAAAACACTATCAATA
AGTTGGAGTCATTACCCAATTATGATAGAATTTACAAGCTATAAGGTTATTGTCCTGGGTTTCAAGCATT
AGTCCATGCAAGTTTTTATGCTTTGCCCATTCTATAGATATATTGATAAGCGCGCTGCCTATGCCTTGCC
CCCTGAAATCCTTACATACGGCGATATCTTCTATATAAAAGATATATTATCTTATCAGTATTGTCAATAT
ATTCAAGGCAATCTGCCTCCTCATCCTCTTCATCCTCTTCGTCTTGGTAGCTTTTTAAATATGGCGCTTC
ATAGAGTAATTCTGTAAAGGTCCAATTCTCGTTTTCATACCTCGGTATAATCTTACCTATCACCTCAAAT
GGTTCGCTGGGTTTATCGCACCCCCGAACACGAGCACGGCACCCGCGACCACTATGCCAAGAATGCCCAA
GGTAAAAATTGCCGGCCCCGCCATGAAGTCCGTGAATGCCCCGACGGCCGAAGTGAAGGGCAGGCCGCCA
CCCAGGCCGCCGCCCTCACTGCCCGGCACCTGGTCGCTGAATGTCGATGCCAGCACCTGCGGCACGTCAA
TGCTTCCGGGCGTCGCGCTCGGGCTGATCGCCCATCCCGTTACTGCCCCGATCCCGGCAATGGCAAGGAC
TGCCAGCGCTGCCATTTTTGGGGTGAGGCCGTTCGCGGCCGAGGGGCGCAGCCCCTGGGGGGATGGGAGG
CCCGCGTTAGCGGGCCGGGAGGGTTCGAGAAGGGGGGGCACCCCCCTTCGGCGTGCGCGGTCACGCGCAC
AGGGCGCAGCCCTGGTTAAAAACAAGGTTTATAAATATTGGTTTAAAAGCAGGTTAAAAGACAGGTTAGC
GGTGGCCGAAAAACGGGCGGAAACCCTTGCAAATGCTGGATTTTCTGCCTGTGGACAGCCCCTCAAATGT
CAATAGGTGCGCCCCTCATCTGTCAGCACTCTGCCCCTCAAGTGTCAAGGATCGCGCCCCTCATCTGTCA
GTAGTCGCGCCCCTCAAGTGTCAATACCGCAGGGCACTTATCCCCAGGCTTGTCCACATCATCTGTGGGA
AACTCGCGTAAAATCAGGCGTTTTCGCCGATTTGCGAGGCTGGCCAGCTCCACGTCGCCGGCCGAAATCG
AGCCTGCCCCTCATCTGTCAACGCCGCGCCGGGTGAGTCGGCCCCTCAAGTGTCAACGTCCGCCCCTCAT
CTGTCAGTGAGGGCCAAGTTTTCCGCGAGGTATCCACAACGCCGGCGGCCGCGGTGTCTCGCACACGGCT
TCGACGGCGTTTCTGGCGCGTTTGCAGGGCCATAGACGGCCGCCAGCCCAGCGGCGAGGGCAACCAGCCC
GGTGAGCGTCGGAAAGGCGC
Features (pLannotate 1.2.2; 30 found; start..end, strand, type, name):
      3..89      -  CDS            traI (fragment): TRAI6_ECOLX - Experimental evidence at protein level: Swiss-Prot protein existence level 1. The initiation process of transfer DNA synthesis requires the interaction of at least three plasmid-specific components (TraH, I, and J) at the transfer origin resulting in the assembly of a specialised nucleoprotein complex - the relaxosome. Site- and strand-specific cleavage at the transfer origin is dependent on TraI and TraJ. From Escherichia coli.
    127..498     -  CDS            traJ: oriT-recognizing protein; traJ
    531..640     -  oriT           oriT: incP origin of transfer
    772..962     +  rep_origin     ori (fragment): high-copy-number ColE1/pMB1/pBR322/pUC origin of replication
   1321..1971    -  CDS            TetR: tetracycline resistance regulatory protein; tetR
   2077..2326    +  CDS            TcR (fragment): tetracycline efflux protein; tetA; confers resistance to tetracycline
   2436..2460    -  misc_feature   RB T-DNA repeat: right border repeat from nopaline C58 T-DNA
   2490..2508    +  misc_feature   MCS (fragment): pUC18/19 multiple cloning site
   2559..2900    +  promoter       CaMV 35S promoter: strong constitutive promoter from cauliflower mosaic virus
   2911..2935    +  protein_bind   attB1: mutant version of attB; recombination site for the Gateway® BP reaction BP Clonase™
   3379..4392    +  CDS            BLH7 (fragment): BLH7_ARATH - Experimental evidence at protein level: Swiss-Prot protein existence level 1. From Arabidopsis thaliana (Mouse-ear cress).
   4874..4898    -  protein_bind   attB2: mutant version of attB; recombination site for the Gateway® BP reaction BP Clonase™
   4927..5016    +  CDS            3xHA: three tandem HA epitope tags
   5050..5302    +  terminator     NOS terminator: nopaline synthase terminator and poly(A) signal
   5731..5983    -  terminator     NOS terminator: nopaline synthase terminator and poly(A) signal
   6007..6435    -  CDS            nos (fragment): DHNO_AGRT7 - Protein inferred from homology: Swiss-Prot protein existence level 3. From Agrobacterium tumefaciens (strain T37).
   6451..7476    -  CDS            HygR: aminoglycoside phosphotransferase from E. coli; aph(4)-Ia; confers resistance to hygromycin
   7486..7830    -  promoter       CaMV 35S promoter: strong constitutive promoter from cauliflower mosaic virus
   7487..7533    -  promoter       minimal CaMV 35S promoter: minimal 35S promoter from cauliflower mosaic virus
   7968..8123    +  CDS            lacZα (fragment) (sequence partly withheld): LacZα fragment of β-galactosidase; lacZ fragment
   8121..8421    +  rep_origin     M13 ori (fragment) (sequence partly withheld): M13 bacteriophage origin of replication; arrow indicates direction of (+) strand synthesis
   8422..8552    +  CDS            lacI (fragment): lac repressor; lacI; The lac repressor binds to the lac operator to inhibit transcription in E. coli. This inhibition can be relieved by adding lactose or isopropyl-β-D-thiogalactopyranoside (IPTG).
   8606..8630    -  misc_feature   LB T-DNA repeat: left border repeat from nopaline C58 T-DNA
  10139..10202   -  CDS            TetR (fragment): tetracycline resistance regulatory protein; tetR
  10226..11374   -  CDS            trfA: trans-acting replication protein that binds to and activates oriV
  11673..12467   -  CDS            KanR: aminoglycoside phosphotransferase; aphA-3; confers resistance to kanamycin
  12659..13426   +  mobile_element IS1: prokaryotic transposable element IS1
  13435..13584   -  CDS            satA (fragment): STA_BACSU - Also known as yyaR. Experimental evidence at protein level: Swiss-Prot protein existence level 1. Involved in resistance to streptothricin, a broad-spectrum antibiotic produced by streptomycetes. Detoxifies streptothricin via acetylation of the beta amino group of the first beta-lysyl moiety of streptothricin. From Bacillus subtilis (strain 168).
  13780..14055   -  CDS            klaC (fragment): KLAC_ECOLX - Also known as telB. Protein predicted: Swiss-Prot protein existence level 4. Belongs to the kla operon, which is associated with cryptic tellurite resistance, and IncW plasmid fertility inhibition. From Escherichia coli.
  14119..14750   -  rep_origin     oriV: incP origin of replication
