[The description below was written by a language model from this plasmid's Addgene catalogue record and pLannotate feature annotations shown in this document.]
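Description:
pGWB14-LYX093 is a plant expression binary vector built on the pGWB14 backbone, intended for Agrobacterium-mediated transient or stable expression of a Nicotiana benthamiana transcription factor. It is a large (about 14.8 kb), low-copy plasmid. Its backbone carries the broad-host-range IncP replication system, oriV together with the trans-acting trfA replication protein, which allows maintenance in both E. coli and Agrobacterium. An oriT with traJ allows conjugative mobilisation. Bacterial selection is by kanamycin (an aphA-3-type KanR gene). The annotation also picks up backbone remnants typical of this vector lineage, including tetR and partial tetA sequences, an IS1 element, and fragments of a ColE1-type origin, lacZα, lacI and M13 ori. None of these is recorded as having a role in the construct.

The payload lies between the nopaline-type right and left T-DNA border repeats, which define the segment transferred into plant cells. Near the right border, a CaMV 35S promoter drives the insert, gene model Niben101Scf08263g04004.1, flanked by attB1 and attB2 sites. These are Gateway-style sites, although the record lists Gibson assembly as the cloning method. The annotation tool matches part of the insert to Arabidopsis BLH7, which suggests a BEL1-like homeodomain protein, but the record itself does not name the family. The coding sequence is followed downstream of attB2 by a triple HA epitope, giving the C-terminal HA fusion, and then a NOS terminator. A second cassette in the opposite orientation, made up of a 35S promoter, the hygromycin phosphotransferase gene and a NOS terminator, provides hygromycin selection of transformed plants. The HA tag allows antibody-based detection or pull-down of the expressed transcription factor.
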