Addgene plasmid #126311: pGWB14-LYX093
Purpose: With a Nicotiana benthamiana transcription factor in PGWB14 backbone, for Agrobacterium mediated transient or stable expression corresponding transcription factor fused with a C-terminal HA tag.
Depositing lab: Silin Zhong. Depositing organization: Chinese University of Hong Kong.
Backbone
  Vector backbone: pGWB14
  Vector type: Plant Expression
  Selectable markers: Hygromycin
Growth in bacteria
  Bacterial resistance: Kanamycin, 50 μg/mL
  Growth temperature: 37°C
  Growth strain: DH5alpha
  Copy number: Low Copy
Gene/Insert
  Gene/Insert name: Niben101Scf08263g04004.1
  Species: Nicotiana benthamiana
  Promoter: CaMV 35S
  Tag / fusion protein: HA (C terminal on insert)
  Cloning method: Gibson Cloning
Terms and licenses: Academic/Nonprofit Terms; Industry Terms: Not Available to Industry
How to cite: pGWB14-LYX093 was a gift from Silin Zhong (Addgene plasmid # 126311 ; http://n2t.net/addgene:126311 ; RRID:Addgene_126311)
