>Addgene plasmid #126311 | pGWB14-LYX093 | depositor partial sequence | sequence record 241585 | Niben101Scf08263g04004.1
ATGTACTATCAAGGAACCTCGGATAATATTCATCAAGCCGCTGATGGTAATATTCAGACACTTTATCTGA
TGAACCCTAACTATATTCATCAAGGGTACAGTATTGACACACAACAACAACAACAACAACAACACCATCA
GCAACAAATTATACGCCACGCGCCGCTGCAGGCACAGCAGCACTTTATCGGCGTCCCTCTTCCGGCAGTT
AGTTTGCACGATCAGAATCATGCCCAGCTTATCCACCGTCTGTGGAACCAAAGTGGTGGTGGTGGTGGAA
ATGGAAGTCATCACCAATCCCAGATTATACCGTCATCCACGGTGGTTTCCGCCACCTCCTGTGGCGGCAG
AACCACGGACTTGGCCTCTCAGTTGGGGTTCCAGAGGCCAATGAACATGTCGCCGACACAACAACAACAA
GGTGGTCTATCGCTAAGCCTTTCTCCTCAACAACAAATTAGTTTCAATAACATTTCAGCTCAGAATCAAG
TTGGATCAAATATTAATAGAGGATTAGATGGAATTTCCAGCATGGTTTTAGGTTCTAAGTACCTGAAAGC
TGCACAAGAGCTTCTGGATGAAGTTGTTAATGTTGGAAAATGTATCAAAGGAAGTGAATTGGAGAAGGGG
GAATTAATGAATAAAGAATCAATATTGCCTTTGGCTGGTGATGGGAACACTAGTAATAGTGGAGGTGAAA
GTAGCAGCAAGCAGAAAAATGGAGTTGCTGAACTTACAACTGCTCAAAGACAAGAATTTCAAATGAAGAA
AGCCAAGCTTGTTACCATGCTTGAAGAGGTGGAGCAAAGATACAGACAGTACCATCACCAAATGCAAATA
ATTGTATCATCATTGGAGCAAGTAGCAGGAATTGGATCCGCAAAATCATACACACAACTGGCTTTGCATG
CAATTTCGAAGCAATTCCGATGCTTAAAAGATGCTATTGTTGGACAAATAAAGGCCATGAGCAAGAGTTT
GGGTGAAGAAGATCAAAGCTTAGGAGGGAAAATTGAAGGGTCACGATTTAAATTTGTAGACCATCATCTT
AGGCAACAACGTGCACTTCAACAGATAGGAATGATGCAACCAAATGCTTGGAGACCCCAAAGAGGTTTAC
CTGAAAGAGCTGTCTCTGTCCTTCGTGCTTGGCTTTTCGAGCATTTTCTTCATCCTTATCCCAAGGATTC
CGACAAAATCATTCTTGCGAAGCAAACCGGGCTAACAAGGAGCCAGGTCTCCAACTGGTTCATAAATGCT
CGAGTTCGACTATGGAAGCCAATGGTGGAAGAAATGTACTTGGAAGAGGTGAAGAATAATCAAGAACAAA
ATAGCTCATCAGAAGAAAACAAAAACAAAAATGAATCCAACAAAGAGAAAATGGTCTCAAAATCAAGTGC
TCCACAAGAAAATGGTGCTCCAACAGAAATTGCAACCTCAACTATTACAACTCCTCCTACTGCATGTGGC
TCATCATTTCAAGCAGTACAAGCTCACAACTTTTCCTTTCTTGGTTCATTAAACATGGAAAATTGTACTA
CTGCTAAAAAGCCAAGAAATCATGACATGCATAATAATTCTCCAAGTAGTATTCTTTCATCGGTAGAAAT
GGACGAAACCAAAGCTAGAGATCATCAATCAAACAAAGGGTTCAATCCTTTAATGGATGCAGCAGCAGTT
TATGCAATGGGAGAATTTGGAAGGTTTAATCCGCATGAACAAATGGCAGCAACAAATTTTCATGGAAATA
ATGGTGTCTCTCTTACTTTAGGGCTTCCTCCTAATTCTGAAAACCTGAGCCAACAGAGTTACCAAAATAC
TATTGAGTTCAATAGAATGAGCTATGAAAACATTGATTTTCAGAATAAGCGGTTCCCTTCTCAACTATTA
CCAGATTTCGTTGCAGGTAATCTTGGAACA
